>Addgene plasmid #225767 | pGLU_64 | addgene full sequence | sequence record 446972 | Addgene NGS Result
GTGACTCAGGTCTCACGTAATCGACAAAGGGAAGCATGCGTTCCGCAGCCACACGCCGTGTGAAGCTGGG
ATCCTTTAACTCTGGCAACCCTCAAAATTGAATGAGACATGCTACACCTCCGGATAATAAATATATATAA
ACGTATATAGATTTCATAAAGTCTAACACACTAGACTTATTTACTTCGTAATTAAGTCGTTAAACCGTGT
GCTCTACGACCAAAACTATAAAACCTTTAAGAACTTTCTTTTTTTACAAGAAAAAAGAAATTAGATAAAT
CTCTCATATCTTTTATTCAATAATCGCATCCGATTGCAGTATAAATTTAACGATCACTCATCATGTTCAT
ATTTATCAGAGGTCGTGCTATAATTATACTAATTTTATAAGGAGGAAAAAATATGGGCATTTTTAGTATT
TTTGTAATCAGCACAGTTCATTATCAACCAAACAAAAAATAAGTGGTTATAATGAATCGTTAATAAGCAA
AATTCATATAACCAAATTAAAGAGGGTTATAAATGTGAGACCGGGATTCACATTGGATACGAGATCCGTA
GATTGATAAGAGGACACGGAATATCCCAGGCTAGGTGGAGGCTCAGTGATGATAAGTCTGCGATGGTGGA
TGCATGTGTCATGGTCATAGCTGTTTCCTGTGTGAAATTGTTATCCGCTCAGAGGGCACAATCCTATTCC
GCGCTATCCGACAATCTCCAAGACATTAGGTGGAGTTCAGTTCGGCGTATGGCATATGTCGCTGGAAAGA
ACATGTGAGCAAAAGGCCAGCAAAAGGCCAGGAACCGTAAAAAGGCCGCGTTGCTGGCGTTTTTCCATAG
GCTCCGCCCCCCTGACGAGCATCACAAAAATCGACGCTCAAGTCAGAGGTGGCGAAACCCGACAGGACTA
TAAAGATACCAGGCGTTTCCCCCTGGAAGCTCCCTCGTGCGCTCTCCTGTTCCGACCCTGCCGCTTACCG
GATACCTGTCCGCCTTTCTCCCTTCGGGAAGCGTGGCGCTTTCTCATAGCTCACGCTGTAGGTATCTCAG
TTCGGTGTAGGTCGTTCGCTCCAAGCTGGGCTGTGTGCACGAACCCCCCGTTCAGCCCGACCGCTGCGCC
TTATCCGGTAACTATCGTCTTGAGTCCAACCCGGTAAGACACGACTTATCGCCACTGGCAGCAGCCACTG
GTAACAGGATTAGCAGAGCGAGGTATGTAGGCGGTGCTACAGAGTTCTTGAAGTGGTGGCCTAACTACGG
CTACACTAGAAGAACAGTATTTGGTATCTGCGCTCTGCTGAAGCCAGTTACCTTCGGAAAAAGAGTTGGT
AGCTCTTGATCCGGCAAACAAACCACCGCTGGTAGCGGTGGTTTTTTTGTTTGCAAGCAGCAGATTACGC
GCAGAAAAAAAGGATCTCAAGAAGATCCTTTGATCTTTTCTACGGGGTCTGACGCTCTATTCAACAAAGC
CGCCGTCCCGTCAAGTCAGCGTAAATGGGTAGGGGGCTTCAAATCGTCCCCCCATACGATATAAGTTGTT
ACTAGTGCTTGGATTCTCACCAATAAAAAACGCCCGGCGGCAACCGAGCGTTCTGAACAAATCCAGATGG
AGTTCTGAGGTCATTACTGGATCTATCAACAGGAGTCCAAGCGAGCTCGATATCAAATTACGCCCCGCCC
TGCCACTCATCGCAGTACTGTTGTAATTCATTAAGCATTCTGCCGACATGGAAGCCATCACAAACGGCAT
GATGAACCTGAATCGCCAGCGGCATCAGCACCTTGTCGCCTTGCGTATAATATTTGCCCATGGTGAAAAC
GGGGGCGAAGAAGTTGTCCATATTGGCCACGTTTAAATCAAAACTGGTGAAACTCACCCAGGGATTGGCT
GAGACGAAAAACATATTCTCAATAAACCCTTTAGGGAAATAGGCCAGGTTTTCACCGTAACACGCCACAT
CTTGCGAATATATGTGTAGAAACTGCCGGAAATCGTCGTGGTATTCACTCCAGAGCGATGAAAACGTTTC
AGTTTGCTCATGGAAAACGGTGTAACAAGGGTGAACACTATCCCATATCACCAGCTCACCGTCTTTCATT
GCCATACGAAATTCCGGATGAGCATTCATCAGGCGGGCAAGAATGTGAATAAAGGCCGGATAAAACTTGT
GCTTATTTTTCTTTACGGTCTTTAAAAAGGCCGTAATATCCAGCTGAACGGTCTGGTTATAGGTACATTG
AGCAACTGACTGAAATGCCTCAAAATGTTCTTTACGATGCCATTGGGATATATCAACGGTGGTATATCCA
GTGATTTTTTTCTCCATTTTAGCTTCCTTAGCTCCTGAAAATCTCGATAACTCAAAAAATACGCCCGGTA
GTGATCTTATTTCATTATGGTGAAAGTTGGAACCTCTTACGTGCCGATCAACGTCTCATTGATACCTGAA
ACAAAACCCATCGTACGGCCAAGGAAGTCTCCAATAACTGTGATCCACCACAAGCGCCAGGGTTTTCCCA
GTCACGACGTTGTAAAACGACGGCCAGTCATGCATAATCCGCACGCATCTGGAATAAGGAAGTGCCATTC
CGCCTGACCT
Features (pLannotate 1.2.2; 7 found; start..end, strand, type, name):
    403..459     +  CDS            ermC: LPRM_STAAU - Experimental evidence at protein level: Swiss-Prot protein existence level 1. This peptide is involved in the control mechanism of the synthesis of the erythromycin resistance protein. From Staphylococcus aureus.
    666..681     -  protein_bind   lac operator (fragment): The lac repressor binds to the lac operator to inhibit transcription in E. coli. This inhibition can be relieved by adding lactose or isopropyl-β-D-thiogalactopyranoside (IPTG). lac repressor encoded by lacI
    832..1420    -  rep_origin     ori: high-copy-number ColE1/pMB1/pBR322/pUC origin of replication
   1553..1647    -  terminator     lambda t0 terminator: transcription terminator from phage lambda
   1671..2327    -  CDS            cat: CAT_ECOLX - Experimental evidence at protein level: Swiss-Prot protein existence level 1. This enzyme is an effector of chloramphenicol resistance in bacteria. From Escherichia coli. This protein is used as a marker in many commonly used cloning vectors, such as pACYC184.
   2328..2430    -  promoter       cat promoter: promoter of the E. coli cat gene encoding chloramphenicol acetyltransferase
   2505..2548    -  CDS            lacZα (fragment): LacZα fragment of β-galactosidase; lacZ fragment
