[The description below was written by a language model from this plasmid's Addgene catalogue record and pLannotate feature annotations shown in this document.]
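Description:
pGLU_64 is a small (about 2.6 kb) synthetic-biology part plasmid that stores a single regulatory element, PermC_[abr], the native promoter of the ermC erythromycin resistance cassette from Staphylococcus aureus. The record names no backbone, but the annotated features show a minimal E. coli cloning vector. It has a high-copy ColE1/pUC-type origin of replication and a chloramphenicol acetyltransferase (cat) gene driven by its own cat promoter and followed by the phage lambda t0 terminator. The plasmid is therefore maintained in standard cloning strains under chloramphenicol selection. Short remnants of a lac operator and of lacZα flank the insert region. They are probably left over from a lacZα-type cloning site that the part replaced, although the record does not describe the cloning scheme (the method is listed only as "Other").

Within the insert, the only annotated feature is the short ermC leader peptide open reading frame. In the native S. aureus system this peptide takes part in the control of synthesis of the erythromycin resistance methylase. Its presence suggests that the part carries the ermC upstream regulatory region along with the promoter. No ermC resistance gene, reporter or other payload coding sequence is annotated, so the plasmid appears to supply the promoter alone and not a functional expression cassette.

The associated work describes a scalable transposon mutagenesis system for non-model bacteria. This suggests that pGLU_64 is a modular promoter part, possibly for driving antibiotic-resistance markers as the "[abr]" label may hint, for assembly into larger constructs. The record does not state the assembly standard, the downstream partners or the intended target hosts.
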