Addgene plasmid #225767: pGLU_64
Purpose: This is the native promoter from the ermC erythromycin resistance cassette.
Depositing lab: Nili Ostrov. Depositing organization: Cultivarium, Convergent Research. Publication: A scalable transposon mutagenesis system for non-model bacteria. Gilbert C, Leung J, Crits-Christoph A, Kang SC, Esmurria A, Fenn K, Brumwell SL, Martin-Moldes Z, Mendler K, Barnum TP, Nguyen M-A, Lee HH, Ostrov N. bioRxiv 2025.12.22.696024 10.64898/2025.12.22.696024.
Backbone
  Vector backbone: N/A
  Vector type: Synthetic Biology
Growth in bacteria
  Bacterial resistance: Chloramphenicol, 25 μg/mL
  Growth temperature: 37°C
  Growth strain: DH5alpha
  Copy number: High Copy
Gene/Insert
  Gene/Insert name: PermC_[abr]
  Species: Staphylococcus aureus
  Mutation: N/A
  Cloning method: Other
Terms and licenses: Academic/Nonprofit Terms; Industry Terms: Not Available to Industry
How to cite: pGLU_64 was a gift from Nili Ostrov (Addgene plasmid # 225767 ; http://n2t.net/addgene:225767 ; RRID:Addgene_225767)
